Addgene plasmid #85604: pPTn2P-PTK
Purpose: Passport transposon with a puromycin-thymidine kinase fusion driven by a PGK promoter.
Depositing lab: Karl Clark & Scott Fahrenkrug. Depositing organization: University of Minnesota. Publication: Enzymatic engineering of the porcine genome with transposons and recombinases. Clark KJ, Carlson DF, Foster LK, Kong BW, Foster DN, Fahrenkrug SC. BMC Biotechnol. 2007 Jul 17;7:42. 10.1186/1472-6750-7-42 PubMed 17640337.
Backbone
  Vector backbone: pK
  Backbone manufacturer: K. Clark
  Vector type: Mammalian Expression
Growth in bacteria
  Bacterial resistance: Kanamycin, 50 μg/mL
  Growth temperature: 37°C
  Growth strain: DH5alpha
  Copy number: High Copy
Gene/Insert
  Gene/Insert name: Passport transposon with a puromycin-thymidine kinase fusion
  Promoter: PGK
  Cloning method: Unknown
  Sequencing primers: 5′ mPGK-F
Terms and licenses: Academic/Nonprofit Terms; Industry Terms: Not Available to Industry
How to cite: pPTn2P-PTK was a gift from Karl Clark & Scott Fahrenkrug (Addgene plasmid # 85604 ; http://n2t.net/addgene:85604 ; RRID:Addgene_85604)
