[The description below was written by a language model from this plasmid's Addgene catalogue record and pLannotate feature annotations shown in this document.]
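Description:
pPTn2P-PTK is a 5,082 bp mammalian expression plasmid built on the pK backbone that carries a Passport transposon as its cargo-delivery element. In bacteria it is maintained at high copy through a ColE1/pUC-type origin and selected with kanamycin via an aph(3')-Ia resistance gene.

The payload is a dual positive/negative selection cassette. A fragment of the mouse phosphoglycerate kinase 1 (PGK) promoter drives an open reading frame in which puromycin N-acetyltransferase is followed directly by a truncated herpes simplex virus thymidine kinase, matching the puromycin-thymidine kinase fusion named in the record, and the transcript is terminated by a bovine growth hormone polyadenylation signal. The puromycin portion allows enrichment of cells that have acquired the cassette. The thymidine kinase portion makes those same cells sensitive to nucleoside analogues such as ganciclovir, so cells that later lose or excise the cassette can be selected. Downstream, in reverse orientation, lie two tandem copies of an SV40 polyadenylation signal with associated short large T antigen fragments. The record does not explain their role. T7 and T3 phage promoters flank the cassette region.

The automated feature table does not annotate the Passport inverted terminal repeats, so their exact positions relative to the cassette cannot be read from it, and no transposase gene is annotated on the plasmid, implying it is supplied separately. The associated publication concerns engineering of the porcine genome with transposons and recombinases, which is consistent with use of this plasmid as a donor for transposase-mediated genomic integration of a selectable and counter-selectable marker in mammalian cells.
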