Features (pLannotate 1.2.2; 13 found; start..end, strand, type, name):
    256..274     -  promoter       T7 promoter: promoter for bacteriophage T7 RNA polymerase
    284..699     +  promoter       PGK promoter (fragment): mouse phosphoglycerate kinase 1 promoter
    724..1318    +  CDS            PuroR: puromycin N-acetyltransferase; pac from Streptomyces alboniger; confers resistance to puromycin
   1335..2320    +  CDS            ΔTK (fragment): truncated herpes simplex virus thymidine kinase (Salomon et al., 1995) confers sensitivity to nucleoside analogs such as acyclovir or ganciclovir
   2346..2570    +  polyA_signal   bGH poly(A) signal: bovine growth hormone polyadenylation signal
   2574..2591    +  promoter       SV40 promoter (fragment): SV40 enhancer and early promoter
   2636..2717    -  polyA_signal   SV40 poly(A) signal: SV40 polyadenylation signal
   2740..2807    -  CDS            large T antigen (fragment): large T antigen from SV40 (simian virus 40)
   2841..2922    -  polyA_signal   SV40 poly(A) signal: SV40 polyadenylation signal
   2945..3012    -  CDS            large T antigen (fragment): large T antigen from SV40 (simian virus 40)
   3023..3041    +  promoter       T3 promoter: promoter for bacteriophage T3 RNA polymerase
   3486..4074    -  rep_origin     ori: high-copy-number ColE1/pMB1/pBR322/pUC origin of replication
   4217..5026    -  CDS            KanR: aminoglycoside phosphotransferase; aph(3')-Ia; confers resistance to kanamycin in bacteria or G418 (Geneticin®) in eukaryotes
>Addgene plasmid #85604 | pPTn2P-PTK | addgene full sequence | sequence record 167635
CTGGATCCGATTACAGTGCCTTGCATAAGTATTCACCCCCTTTGGACTTTTCTACATTTTGTCATGCTAT
AACCACAGATTAAAATTTATTTCATCGTGAGTTTATGTAATGGACCAACACAAAATAGTGCATCATTTGG
AAGTGGGGGGAAATATTACATGGATTTCACAATTATTTACAAATAAAAATCTGAAAAGTGTTGAGTGCAT
ATGTATTCACCCCCTTTACTGTGAAACCCCTAACAAAGATGGCTCCCTATAGTGAGTCGTATTAGATCTG
AGATCTGGCCTCGCACACATTCCACATCCACCGGTAGGCGCCAACCGGCTCCGTTCTTTGGTGGCCCCTT
CGCGCCACCTTCTACTCCTCCCCTAGTCAGGAAGTTCCCCCCCGCCCCGCAGCTCGCGTCGTGCAGGACG
TGACAAATGGAAGTAGCACGTCTCACTAGTCTCGTGCAGATGGACAGCACCGCTGAGCAATGGAAGCGGG
TAGGCCTTTGGGGCAGCGGCCAATAGCAGCTTTGCTCCTTCGCTTTCTGGGCTCAGAGGCTGGGAAGGGG
TGGGTCCGGGGGCGGGCTCAGGGGCGGGCTCAGGGGCGGGGCGGGCGCCCGAAGGTCCTCCGGAGGCCCG
GCATTCTGCACGCTTCAAAAGCGCACGTCTGCCGCGCTGTTCTCCTCTTCCTCATCTCCGGGCCTTTCGA
CCTGCAGCCAACGCCACCATGGGGACCGAGTACAAGCCCACGGTGCGCCTCGCCACCCGCGACGACGTCC
CCCGGGCCGTACGCACCCTCGCCGCCGCGTTCGCCGACTACCCCGCCACGCGCCACACCGTCGACCCGGA
CCGCCACATCGAGCGGGTCACCGAGCTGCAAGAACTCTTCCTCACGCGCGTCGGGCTCGACATCGGCAAG
GTGTGGGTCGCGGACGACGGCGCCGCGGTGGCGGTCTGGACCACGCCGGACAGCGTCGAAGCGGGGGCGG
TGTTCGCCGAGATCGGCCCGCGCATGGCCGAGTTGAGCGGTTCCCGGCTGGCCGCGCAGCAACAGATGGA
AGGCCTCCTGGGCGGCGACCGACCCAAGGAGCCCGCGTGGTTCCTGGCCACCGTCGGCGTCTCGCCCGAC
CACCAGGGCAAGGGTCTGGGCAGCGCCGTCGTGCTCCCCGGAGTGGAGGCGGCCGAGCGCGCCGGGGTGC
CCGCCTTCCTGGAGACCTCCGCGCCCCGCAACCTCCCCTTCTACGAGCGGCTCGGCTTCACCGTCACCGC
CGACGTCGAGTGCCCGAAGGACCGCGCGACCTGGTGCATGACCCGCAAGGCCGGTGCCGGATCCATGCCC
AGCGTACTGCGGGTTTATATAGACGGTCCTCACGGGATGGGGAAAACCACCACCACGCAACTGCTGGTGG
CCCTGGGTTCGCGCGACGATATCGTCTACGTACCCGAGCCGATGACTTACTGGCAGGTGCTGGGGGCTTC
CGAGACAATCGCGAACATCTACACCACACAACACCGCCTCGACCAGGGTGAGATATCGGCCGGGGACGCG
GCGGTGGTAATGACAAGCGCCCAGATAACAATGGGCATGCCTTATGCCGTGACCGACGCCGTTCTGGCTC
CTCATATCGGGGGGGAGGCTGGGAGCTCACATGCCCCGCCCCCGGCCCTCACCCTCATCTTCGACCGCCA
TCCCATCGCCGCCCTCCTGTGCTACCCGGCCGCGCGATACCTTATGGGCAGCATGACCCCCCAGGCCGTG
CTGGCGTTCGTGGCCCTCATCCCGCCGACCTTGCCCGGCACAAACATCGTGTTGGGGGCCCTTCCGGAGG
ACAGACACATCGACCGCCTGGCCAAACGCCAGCGCCCCGGCGAGCGGCTTGACCTGGCTATGCTGGCCGC
GATTCGCCGCGTTTACGGGCTGCTTGCCAATACGGTGCGGTATCTGCAGGGCGGCGGGTCGTGGCGGGAG
GATTGGGGACAGCTTTCGGGGACGGCCGTGCCGCCCCAGGGTGCCGAGCCCCAGAGCAACGCGGGCCCAC
GACCCCATATCGGGGACACGTTATTTACCCTGTTTCGGGCCCCCGAGTTGCTGGCCCCCAACGGCGACCT
GTACAACGTGTTTGCCTGGGCCTTGGACGTCTTGGCCAAACGCCTCCGTCCCATGCACGTCTTTATCCTG
GATTACGACCAATCGCCCGCCGGCTGCCGGGACGCCCTGCTGCAACTTACCTCCGGGATGGTCCAGACCC
ACGTCACCACCCCCGGCTCCATACCGACGATCTGCGACCTGGCGCGCACGTTTGCCCGGGAGATGGGGGA
GGCTAACTGATCTAGAGCTCGCTGATCAGCCTCGACTGTGCCTTCTAGTTGCCAGCCATCTGTTGTTTGC
CCCTCCCCCGTGCCTTCCTTGACCCTGGAAGGTGCCACTCCCACTGTCCTTTCCTAATAAAATGAGGAAA
TTGCATCGCATTGTCTGAGTAGGTGTCATTCTATTCTGGGGGGTGGGGTGGGGCAGGACAGCAAGGGGGA
GGATTGGGAAGACAATAGCAGGCATGCTGGGGATGCGGTGGGCTCTATGGCTTCTGAGGCGGAAAGAACC
AAAGGGCGAATTCATTGATGAGTTTGGACAAACCACAACTAGAATGCAGTGAAAAAAATGCTTTATTTGT
GAAATTTGTGATGCTATTGCTTTATTTGTAACCATTATAAGCTGCAATAAACAAGTTAACAACAACAATT
GCATTCATTTTATGTTTCAGGTTCAGGGGGAGGTGTGGGAGGTTTTTTAAAGCAAGTAAAACCTCTACAA
ATGTGGTCATTGATGAGTTTGGACAAACCACAACTAGAATGCAGTGAAAAAAATGCTTTATTTGTGAAAT
TTGTGATGCTATTGCTTTATTTGTAACCATTATAAGCTGCAATAAACAAGTTAACAACAACAATTGCATT
CATTTTATGTTTCAGGTTCAGGGGGAGGTGTGGGAGGTTTTTTAAAGCAAGTAAAACCTCTACAAATGTG
GTCATTCAGATCAATTAACCCTCACTAAAGGGAGACCAGGTTCTACCAAGTATTGACACAGGGGGGTGAA
TACTTATGCACCCAACAGATGTCAACTTTTTTGTTCTCATTATTGTTTGTGTCACAATAAAATTTATTTT
GCACCTCCAAAGTACTATGCATGTTTTGTTGATCAAACGGGAAAAAGTTTATTTAAGTCTATTTGAATTC
CAGTTAGTAACAGTACATAATGGGAAAAAGTCCAAGGGGGGTGAATACTTATGCAAGGCACTGTAATCGG
TACCATTTAAATCTGTTCCGCTTCCTCGCTCACTGACTCGCTGCGCTCGGTCGTTCGGCTGCGGCGAGCG
GTATCAGCTCACTCAAAGGCGGTAATACGGTTATCCACAGAATCAGGGGATAACGCAGGAAAGAACATGT
GAGCAAAAGGCCAGCAAAAGGCCAGGAACCGTAAAAAGGCCGCGTTGCTGGCGTTTTTCCATAGGCTCCG
CCCCCCTGACGAGCATCACAAAAATCGACGCTCAAGTCAGAGGTGGCGAAACCCGACAGGACTATAAAGA
TACCAGGCGTTTCCCCCTGGAAGCTCCCTCGTGCGCTCTCCTGTTCCGACCCTGCCGCTTACCGGATACC
TGTCCGCCTTTCTCCCTTCGGGAACCGTGGCGCTTTCTCATAGCTCACGCTGTAGGTATCTCAGTTCGGT
GTAGGTCGTTCGCTCCAAGCTGGGCTGTGTGCACGAACCCCCCGTTCAGCCCGACCGCTGCGCCTTATCC
GGTAACTATCGTCTTGAGTCCAACCCGGTAAGACACGACTTATCGCCACTGGCAGCAGCCACTGGTAACA
GGATTAGCAGAGCGAGGTATGTAGGCGGTGCTACAGAGTTCTTGAAGTGGTGGCCTAACTACGGCTACAC
TAGAAGAACAGTATTTGGTATCTGCGCTCTGCTGAAGCCAGTTACCTTCGGAAAAAGAGTTGGTAGCTCT
TGATCCGGCAAACAAACCACCGCTGGTAGCGGTGGTTTTTTTGTTTGCAAGCAGCAGATTACGCGCAGAA
AAAAAGGATCTCAAGAAGATCCTTTGATCTTTTCTACGGGGTCTGACGCTCAGTGGAACGAAAACTCACG
TTAAGGGATTTTGGTCATGAGATTATCAAAAAGGATCTTCACCTAGATCCTTTTTGCCAGTGTTACAACC
AATTAACCAATTCTGATTAGAAAAACTCATCGAGCATCAAATGAAACTGCAATTTATTCATATCAGGATT
ATCAATACCATATTTTTGAAAAAGCCGTTTCTGTAATGAAGGAGAAAACTCACCGAGGCAGTTCCATAGG
ATGGCAAGATCCTGGTATCGGTCTGCGATTCCGACTCGTCCAACATCAATACAACCTATTAATTTCCCCT
CGTCAAAAATAAGGTTATCAAGTGAGAAATCACCATGAGTGACGACTGAATCCGGTGAGAATGGCAAAAG
TTTATGCATTTCTTTCCAGACTTGTTCAACAGGCCAGCCATTACGCTCGTCATCAAAATCACTCGCATCA
ACCAAACCGTTATTCATTCGTGATTGCGCCTGAGCGAGACGAAATACGCGATCGCTGTTAAAAGGACAAT
TACAAACAGGAATCGAATGCAACCGGCGCAGGAACACTGCCAGCGCATCAACAATATTTTCACCTGAATC
AGGATATTCTTCTAATACCTGGAATGCTGTTTTTCCGGGGATCGCAGTGGTGAGTAACCATGCATCATCA
GGAGTACGGATAAAATGCTTGATGGTCGGAAGAGGCATAAATTCCGTCAGCCAGTTTAGTCTGACCATCT
CATCTGTAACATCATTGGCAACGCTACCTTTGCCATGTTTCAGAAACAACTCTGGCGCATCGGGCTTCCC
ATACAAGCGATAGATTGTCGCACCTGATTGCCCGACATTATCGCGAGCCCATTTATACCCATATAAATCA
GCATCCATGTTGGAATTTAATCGCGGCCTCGACGTTTCCCGTTGAATATGGCTCATAACACCCCTTGTAT
TACTGTTTATGTAAGCAGACAGTTTTATTGTTCATGATGCAG
