>Addgene plasmid #85604 | pPTn2P-PTK | addgene partial sequence | sequence record 167632 | Kan-R 5'-ATCGCGAGCCCATTTATACC-3'
TTTAATCGCGGCCTCGACGTTTCCCGTTGAATATGGCTCATAACACCCCTTGTATTACTGTTTATGTAAG
CAGACAGTTTTATTGTTCATGATGCAGCTGGATCCGATTACAGTGCCTTGCATAAGTATTCACCCCCTTT
GGACTTTTCTACATTTTGTCATGCTATAACCACAGATTAAAATTTATTTCATCGTGAGTTTATGTAATGG
ACCAACACAAAATAGTGCATCATTTGGAAGTGGGGGGAAATATTACATGGATTTCACAATTATTTACAAA
TAAAAATCTGAAAAGTGTTGAGTGCATATGTATTCACCCCCTTTACTGTGAAACCCCTAACAAAGATGGC
TCCCTATAGTGAGTCGTATTAGATCTGAGATCTGGCCTCGCACACATTCCACATCCACCGGTAGGCGCCA
ACCGGCTCCGTTCTTTGGTGGCCCCTTCGCGCCACCTTCTACTCCTCCCCTAGTCAGGAAGTTCCCCCCC
GCCCCGCAGCTCGCGTCGTGCAGGACGTGACAAATGGAAGTAGCACGTCTCACTAGTCTCGTGCAGATGG
ACAGCACCGCTGAGCAATGGAAGCGGGTAGGCCTTTGGGGCAGCGGCCAATAGCAGCTTTGCTCCTTCGC
TTTCTGGGCTCAGAGGCTGGGAAGGGGTGGGTCCGGGGGCGGGCTCAGGGGCGGGCTCAGGGGCGGGGCG
GGCGCCCGAAGGTCCTCCGGAGGCCCGGCATTCTGCACGCTTCAAAAGCGCACGTCTGCCGCGCTGTTCT
CCTCTTCCTCATCTCCGGGCCTTTCGACCTGCAGCCAACGCCACCATGGGGACCGAGTACAAGCCCACGG
TGCGCCTCGCCACCCGCGACGACGTCCCCCGGGCCGTACGCACCCTCGCCGCCGCGTTCGCCGACTACCC
CGCCACGCGCCACACCGTCGACCCGGACCGCCACATCGAGCGGGTCACCGAGCTGCAAGAACTCTTCC
