>Addgene plasmid #85604 | pPTn2P-PTK | addgene partial sequence | sequence record 167633 | BGH-rev 5'-TAGAAGGCACAGTCGAGG-3'
TTAGCCTCCCCCATCTCCCGGGCAAACGTGCGCGCCAGGTCGCAGATCGTCGGTATGGAGCCGGGGGTGG
TGACGTGGGTCTGGACCATCCCGGAGGTAAGTTGCAGCAGGGCGTCCCGGCAGCCGGCGGGCGATTGGTC
GTAATCCAGGATAAAGACGTGCATGGGACGGAGGCGTTTGGCCAAGACGTCCAAGGCCCAGGCAAACACG
TTGTACAGGTCGCCGTTGGGGGCCAGCAACTCGGGGGCCCGAAACAGGGTAAATAACGTGTCCCCGATAT
GGGGTCGTGGGCCCGCGTTGCTCTGGGGCTCGGCACCCTGGGGCGGCACGGCCGTCCCCGAAAGCTGTCC
CCAATCCTCCCGCCACGACCCGCCGCCCTGCAGATACCGCACCGTATTGGCAAGCAGCCCGTAAACGCGG
CGAATCGCGGCCAGCATAGCCAGGTCAAGCCGCTCGCCGGGGCGCTGGCGTTTGGCCAGGCGGTCGATGT
GTCTGTCCTCCGGAAGGGCCCCCAACACGATGTTTGTGCCGGGCAAGGTCGGCGGGATGAGGGCCACGAA
CGCCAGCACGGCCTGGGGGGTCATGCTGCCCATAAGGTATCGCGCGGCCGGGTAGCACAGGAGGGCGGCG
ATGGGATGGCGGTCGAAGATGAGGGTGAGGGCCGGGGGCGGGGCATGTGAGCTCCCAGCCTCCCCCCCGA
TATGAGGAGCCAGAACGGCGTCGGTCACGGCATAAGGCATGCCCATTGTTATCTGGGCGCTTGTCATTAC
CACCGCCGCGTCCCCGGCCGATATCTCACCCTGGTCGAGGCGGTGTTGTGTGGTGTAGATGTTCGCGATT
GTCTCGGAAGCCCCCAGCACCTGCCAGTAAGTCATCGGCTCGGGTACGTAGACGATATCGTCGCGCGAAC
CCAGGGCCACCA
