>Addgene plasmid #85604 | pPTn2P-PTK | addgene partial sequence | sequence record 167634 | pBR322ori-F 5'-GGGAAACGCCTGGTATCTTT-3'
TCTGACTTGAGCGTCGATTTTTGTGATGCTCGTCAGGGGGGCGGAGCCTATGGAAAAACGCCAGCAACGC
GGCCTTTTTACGGTTCCTGGCCTTTTGCTGGCCTTTTGCTCACATGTTCTTTCCTGCGTTATCCCCTGAT
TCTGTGGATAACCGTATTACCGCCTTTGAGTGAGCTGATACCGCTCGCCGCAGCCGAACGACCGAGCGCA
GCGAGTCAGTGAGCGAGGAAGCGGAACAGATTTAAATGGTACCGATTACAGTGCCTTGCATAAGTATTCA
CCCCCCTTGGACTTTTTCCCATTATGTACTGTTACTAACTGGAATTCAAATAGACTTAAATAAACTTTTT
CCCGTTTGATCAACAAAACATGCATAGTACTTTGGAGGTGCAAAATAAATTTTATTGTGACACAAACAAT
AATGAGAACAAAAAAGTTGACATCTGTTGGGTGCATAAGTATTCACCCCCCTGTGTCAATACTTGGTAGA
ACCTGGTCTCCCTTTAGTGAGGGTTAATTGATCTGAATGACCACATTTGTAGAGGTTTTACTTGCTTTAA
AAAACCTCCCACACCTCCCCCTGAACCTGAAACATAAAATGAATGCAATTGTTGTTGTTAACTTGTTTAT
TGCAGCTTATAATGGTTACAAATAAAGCAATAGCATCACAAATTTCACAAATAAAGCATTTTTTTCACTG
CATTCTAGTTGTGGTTTGTCCAAACTCATCAATGACCACATTTGTAGAGGTTTTACTTGCTTTAAAAAAC
CTCCCACACCTCCCCCTGAACCTGAAACATAAAATGAATGCAATTGTTGTTGTTAACTTGTTTATTGCAG
CTTATAATGGTTACAAATAAAGCAATAGCATCACAAATTTCACAAATAAAGCATTTTTTTCACTGCATTC
TAGTTGTGGTTTGTCCAAACTCATCAATGAATTCGCCCTTTGGTTCTTT
